>Addgene plasmid #75872 | DCAKD gRNA (BRDN0001144969) | addgene full sequence | sequence record 184732 | Addgene Assembled Sequence
CCCGGGTGCAAAGATGGATAAAGTTTTAAACAGAGAGGAATCTTTGCAGCTAATGGACCTTCTAGGTCTT
GAAAGGAGTGGGAATTGGCTCCGGTGCCCGTCAGTGGGCAGAGCGCACATCGCCCACAGTCCCCGAGAAG
TTGGGGGGAGGGGTCGGCAATTGATCCGGTGCCTAGAGAAGGTGGCGCGGGGTAAACTGGGAAAGTGATG
TCGTGTACTGGCTCCGCCTTTTTCCCGAGGGTGGGGGAGAACCGTATATAAGTGCAGTAGTCGCCGTGAA
CGTTCTTTTTCGCAACGGGTTTGCCGCCAGAACACAGGTAAGTGCCGTGTGTGGTTCCCGCGGGCCTGGC
CTCTTTACGGGTTATGGCCCTTGCGTGCCTTGAATTACTTCCACCTGGCTGCAGTACGTGATTCTTGATC
CCGAGCTTCGGGTTGGAAGTGGGTGGGAGAGTTCGAGGCCTTGCGCTTAAGGAGCCCCTTCGCCTCGTGC
TTGAGTTGAGGCCTGGCCTGGGCGCTGGGGCCGCCGCGTGCGAATCTGGTGGCACCTTCGCGCCTGTCTC
GCTGCTTTCGATAAGTCTCTAGCCATTTAAAATTTTTGATGACCTGCTGCGACGCTTTTTTTCTGGCAAG
ATAGTCTTGTAAATGCGGGCCAAGATCTGCACACTGGTATTTCGGTTTTTGGGGCCGCGGGCGGCGACGG
GGCCCGTGCGTCCCAGCGCACATGTTCGGCGAGGCGGGGCCTGCGAGCGCGGCCACCGAGAATCGGACGG
GGGTAGTCTCAAGCTGGCCGGCCTGCTCTGGTGCCTGGCCTCGCGCCGCCGTGTATCGCCCCGCCCTGGG
CGGCAAGGCTGGCCCGGTCGGCACCAGTTGCGTGAGCGGAAAGATGGCCGCTTCCCGGCCCTGCTGCAGG
GAGCTCAAAATGGAGGACGCGGCGCTCGGGAGAGCGGGCGGGTGAGTCACCCACACAAAGGAAAAGGGCC
TTTCCGTCCTCAGCCGTCGCTTCATGTGACTCCACGGAGTACCGGGCGCCGTCCAGGCACCTCGATTAGT
TCTCGAGCTTTTGGAGTACGTCGTCTTTAGGTTGGGGGGAGGGGTTTTATGCGATGGAGTTTCCCCACAC
TGAGTGGGTGGAGACTGAAGTTAGGCCAGCTTGGCACTTGATGTAATTCTCCTTGGAATTTGCCCTTTTT
GAGTTTGGATCTTGGTTCATTCTCAAGCCTCAGACAGTGGTTCAAAGTTTTTTTCTTCCATTTCAGGTGT
CGTGACGTACGGCCACCATGACCGAGTACAAGCCCACGGTGCGCCTCGCCACCCGCGACGACGTCCCCAG
GGCCGTACGCACCCTCGCCGCCGCGTTCGCCGACTACCCCGCCACGCGCCACACCGTCGATCCGGACCGC
CACATCGAGCGGGTCACCGAGCTGCAAGAACTCTTCCTCACGCGCGTCGGGCTCGACATCGGCAAGGTGT
GGGTCGCGGACGACGGCGCCGCCGTGGCGGTCTGGACCACGCCGGAGAGCGTCGAAGCGGGGGCGGTGTT
CGCCGAGATCGGCCCGCGCATGGCCGAGTTGAGCGGTTCCCGGCTGGCCGCGCAGCAACAGATGGAAGGC
CTCCTGGCGCCGCACCGGCCCAAGGAGCCCGCGTGGTTCCTGGCCACCGTCGGAGTCTCGCCCGACCACC
AGGGCAAGGGTCTGGGCAGCGCCGTCGTGCTCCCCGGAGTGGAGGCGGCCGAGCGCGCCGGGGTGCCCGC
CTTCCTGGAGACCTCCGCGCCCCGCAACCTCCCCTTCTACGAGCGGCTCGGCTTCACCGTCACCGCCGAC
GTCGAGGTGCCCGAAGGACCGCGCACCTGGTGCATGACCCGCAAGCCCGGTGCCTGAACGCGTTAAGTCG
ACAATCAACCTCTGGATTACAAAATTTGTGAAAGATTGACTGGTATTCTTAACTATGTTGCTCCTTTTAC
GCTATGTGGATACGCTGCTTTAATGCCTTTGTATCATGCTATTGCTTCCCGTATGGCTTTCATTTTCTCC
TCCTTGTATAAATCCTGGTTGCTGTCTCTTTATGAGGAGTTGTGGCCCGTTGTCAGGCAACGTGGCGTGG
TGTGCACTGTGTTTGCTGACGCAACCCCCACTGGTTGGGGCATTGCCACCACCTGTCAGCTCCTTTCCGG
GACTTTCGCTTTCCCCCTCCCTATTGCCACGGCGGAACTCATCGCCGCCTGCCTTGCCCGCTGCTGGACA
GGGGCTCGGCTGTTGGGCACTGACAATTCCGTGGTGTTGTCGGGGAAATCATCGTCCTTTCCTTGGCTGC
TCGCCTGTGTTGCCACCTGGATTCTGCGCGGGACGTCCTTCTGCTACGTCCCTTCGGCCCTCAATCCAGC
GGACCTTCCTTCCCGCGGCCTGCTGCCGGCTCTGCGGCCTCTTCCGCGTCTTCGCCTTCGCCCTCAGACG
AGTCGGATCTCCCTTTGGGCCGCCTCCCCGCGTCGACTTTAAGACCAATGACTTACAAGGCAGCTGTAGA
TCTTAGCCACTTTTTAAAAGAAAAGGGGGGACTGGAAGGGCTAATTCACTCCCAACGAAGACAAGATCTG
CTTTTTGCTTGTACTGGGTCTCTCTGGTTAGACCAGATCTGAGCCTGGGAGCTCTCTGGCTAACTAGGGA
ACCCACTGCTTAAGCCTCAATAAAGCTTGCCTTGAGTGCTTCAAGTAGTGTGTGCCCGTCTGTTGTGTGA
CTCTGGTAACTAGAGATCCCTCAGACCCTTTTAGTCAGTGTGGAAAATCTCTAGCAGTACGTATAGTAGT
TCATGTCATCTTATTATTCAGTATTTATAACTTGCAAAGAAATGAATATCAGAGAGTGAGAGGAACTTGT
TTATTGCAGCTTATAATGGTTACAAATAAAGCAATAGCATCACAAATTTCACAAATAAAGCATTTTTTTC
ACTGCATTCTAGTTGTGGTTTGTCCAAACTCATCAATGTATCTTATCATGTCTGGCTCTAGCTATCCCGC
CCCTAACTCCGCCCATCCCGCCCCTAACTCCGCCCAGTTCCGCCCATTCTCCGCCCCATGGCTGACTAAT
TTTTTTTATTTATGCAGAGGCCGAGGCCGCCTCGGCCTCTGAGCTATTCCAGAAGTAGTGAGGAGGCTTT
TTTGGAGGCCTAGGGACGTACCCAATTCGCCCTATAGTGAGTCGTATTACGCGCGCTCACTGGCCGTCGT
TTTACAACGTCGTGACTGGGAAAACCCTGGCGTTACCCAACTTAATCGCCTTGCAGCACATCCCCCTTTC
GCCAGCTGGCGTAATAGCGAAGAGGCCCGCACCGATCGCCCTTCCCAACAGTTGCGCAGCCTGAATGGCG
AATGGG
[124 nt withheld, positions 3367-3490]
C
[91 nt withheld, positions 3492-3582]
A
[49 nt withheld, positions 3584-3632]
CCTTTGACGTTGGAGTCCACGTTCTTT
[37 nt withheld, positions 3660-3696]
ACCCTATCTCGGTCTATTCTTTTGATTTATAAGGGATTTTGCCGATTTCGGCCTATTGGTTAAAAAATGA
GCTGATTTAACAAAAATTTAACGCGAATTTTAACAAAATATTAACGCTTACAATTTAGGTGGCACTTTTC
GGGGAAATGTGCGCGGAACCCCTATTTGTTTATTTTTCTAAATACATTCAAATATGTATCCGCTCATGAG
ACAATAACCCTGATAAATGCTTCAATAATATTGAAAAAGGAAGAGTATGAGTATTCAACATTTCCGTGTC
GCCCTTATTCCCTTTTTTGCGGCATTTTGCCTTCCTGTTTTTGCTCACCCAGAAACGCTGGTGAAAGTAA
AAGATGCTGAAGATCAGTTGGGTGCACGAGTGGGTTACATCGAACTGGATCTCAACAGCGGTAAGATCCT
TGAGAGTTTTCGCCCCGAAGAACGTTTTCCAATGATGAGCACTTTTAAAGTTCTGCTATGTGGCGCGGTA
TTATCCCGTATTGACGCCGGGCAAGAGCAACTCGGTCGCCGCATACACTATTCTCAGAATGACTTGGTTG
AGTACTCACCAGTCACAGAAAAGCATCTTACGGATGGCATGACAGTAAGAGAATTATGCAGTGCTGCCAT
AACCATGAGTGATAACACTGCGGCCAACTTACTTCTGACAACGATCGGAGGACCGAAGGAGCTAACCGCT
TTTTTGCACAACATGGGGGATCATGTAACTCGCCTTGATCGTTGGGAACCGGAGCTGAATGAAGCCATAC
CAAACGACGAGCGTGACACCACGATGCCTGTAGCAATGGCAACAACGTTGCGCAAACTATTAACTGGCGA
ACTACTTACTCTAGCTTCCCGGCAACAATTAATAGACTGGATGGAGGCGGATAAAGTTGCAGGACCACTT
CTGCGCTCGGCCCTTCCGGCTGGCTGGTTTATTGCTGATAAATCTGGAGCCGGTGAGCGTGGGTCTCGCG
GTATCATTGCAGCACTGGGGCCAGATGGTAAGCCCTCCCGTATCGTAGTTATCTACACGACGGGGAGTCA
GGCAACTATGGATGAACGAAATAGACAGATCGCTGAGATAGGTGCCTCACTGATTAAGCATTGGTAACTG
TCAGACCAAGTTTACTCATATATACTTTAGATTGATTTAAAACTTCATTTTTAATTTAAAAGGATCTAGG
TGAAGATCCTTTTTGATAATCTCATGACCAAAATCCCTTAACGTGAGTTTTCGTTCCACTGAGCGTCAGA
CCCCGTAGAAAAGATCAAAGGATCTTCTTGAGATCCTTTTTTTCTGCGCGTAATCTGCTGCTTGCAAACA
AAAAAACCACCGCTACCAGCGGTGGTTTGTTTGCCGGATCAAGAGCTACCAACTCTTTTTCCGAAGGTAA
CTGGCTTCAGCAGAGCGCAGATACCAAATACTGTTCTTCTAGTGTAGCCGTAGTTAGGCCACCACTTCAA
GAACTCTGTAGCACCGCCTACATACCTCGCTCTGCTAATCCTGTTACCAGTGGCTGCTGCCAGTGGCGAT
AAGTCGTGTCTTACCGGGTTGGACTCAAGACGATAGTTACCGGATAAGGCGCAGCGGTCGGGCTGAACGG
GGGGTTCGTGCACACAGCCCAGCTTGGAGCGAACGACCTACACCGAACTGAGATACCTACAGCGTGAGCT
ATGAGAAAGCGCCACGCTTCCCGAAGGGAGAAAGGCGGACAGGTATCCGGTAAGCGGCAGGGTCGGAACA
GGAGAGCGCACGAGGGAGCTTCCAGGGGGAAACGCCTGGTATCTTTATAGTCCTGTCGGGTTTCGCCACC
TCTGACTTGAGCGTCGATTTTTGTGATGCTCGTCAGGGGGGCGGAGCCTATGGAAAAACGCCAGCAACGC
GGCCTTTTTACGGTTCCTGGCCTTTTGCTGGCCTTTTGCTCACATGTTCTTTCCTGCGTTATCCCCTGAT
TCTGTGGATAACCGTATTACCGCCTTTGAGTGAGCTGATACCGCTCGCCGCAGCCGAACGACCGAGCGCA
GCGAGTCAGTGAGCGAGGAAGCGGAAGAGCGCCCAATACGCAAACCGCCTCTCCCCGCGCGTTGGCCGAT
TCATTAATGCAGCTGGCACGACAGGTTTCCCGACTGGAAAGCGGGCAGTGAGCGCAACGCAATTAATGTG
AGTTAGCTCACTCATTAGGCACCCCAGGCTTTACACTTTATGCTTCCGGCTCGTATGTTGTGTGGAATTG
TGAGCGGATAACAATTTCACACAGGAAACAGCTATGACCATGATTACGCCAAGCGCGCAATTAACCCTCA
CTAAAGGGAACAAAAGCTGGAGCTGCAAGCTTAATGTAGTCTTATGCAATACTCTTGTAGTCTTGCAACA
TGGTAACGATGAGTTAGCAACATGCCTTACAAGGAGAGAAAAAGCACCGTGCATGCCGATTGGTGGAAGT
AAGGTGGTACGATCGTGCCTTATTAGGAAGGCAACAGACGGGTCTGACATGGATTGGACGAACCACTGAA
TTGCCGCATTGCAGAGATATTGTATTTAAGTGCCTAGCTCGATACATAAACGGGTCTCTCTGGTTAGACC
AGATCTGAGCCTGGGAGCTCTCTGGCTAACTAGGGAACCCACTGCTTAAGCCTCAATAAAGCTTGCCTTG
AGTGCTTCAAGTAGTGTGTGCCCGTCTGTTGTGTGACTCTGGTAACTAGAGATCCCTCAGACCCTTTTAG
TCAGTGTGGAAAATCTCTAGCAGTGGCGCCCGAACAGGGACTTGAAAGCGAAAGGGAAACCAGAGGAGCT
CTCTCGACGCAGGACTCGGCTTGCTGAAGCGCGCACGGCAAGAGGCGAGGGGCGGCGACTGGTGAGTACG
CCAAAAATTTTGACTAGCGGAGGCTAGAAGGAGAGAGATGGGTGCGAGAGCGTCAGTATTAAGCGGGGGA
GAATTAGATCGCGATGGGAAAAAATTCGGTTAAGGCCAGGGGGAAAGAAAAAATATAAATTAAAACATAT
AGTATGGGCAAGCAGGGAGCTAGAACGATTCGCAGTTAATCCTGGCCTGTTAGAAACATCAGAAGGCTGT
AGACAAATACTGGGACAGCTACAACCATCCCTTCAGACAGGATCAGAAGAACTTAGATCATTATATAATA
CAGTAGCAACCCTCTATTGTGTGCATCAAAGGATAGAGATAAAAGACACCAAGGAAGCTTTAGACAAGAT
AGAGGAAGAGCAAAACAAAAGTAAGACCACCGCACAGCAAGCGGCCGCTGATCTTCAGACCTGGAGGAGG
AGATATGAGGGACAATTGGAGAAGTGAATTATATAAATATAAAGTAGTAAAAATTGAACCATTAGGAGTA
GCACCCACCAAGGCAAAGAGAAGAGTGGTGCAGAGAGAAAAAAGAGCAGTGGGAATAGGAGCTTTGTTCC
TTGGGTTCTTGGGAGCAGCAGGAAGCACTATGGGCGCAGCGTCAATGACGCTGACGGTACAGGCCAGACA
ATTATTGTCTGGTATAGTGCAGCAGCAGAACAATTTGCTGAGGGCTATTGAGGCGCAACAGCATCTGTTG
CAACTCACAGTCTGGGGCATCAAGCAGCTCCAGGCAAGAATCCTGGCTGTGGAAAGATACCTAAAGGATC
AACAGCTCCTGGGGATTTGGGGTTGCTCTGGAAAACTCATTTGCACCACTGCTGTGCCTTGGAATGCTAG
TTGGAGTAATAAATCTCTGGAACAGATTTGGAATCACACGACCTGGATGGAGTGGGACAGAGAAATTAAC
AATTACACAAGCTTAATACACTCCTTAATTGAAGAATCGCAAAACCAGCAAGAAAAGAATGAACAAGAAT
TATTGGAATTAGATAAATGGGCAAGTTTGTGGAATTGGTTTAACATAACAAATTGGCTGTGGTATATAAA
ATTATTCATAATGATAGTAGGAGGCTTGGTAGGTTTAAGAATAGTTTTTGCTGTACTTTCTATAGTGAAT
AGAGTTAGGCAGGGATATTCACCATTATCGTTTCAGACCCACCTCCCAACCCCGAGGGGACCCAGAGAGG
GCCTATTTCCCATGATTCCTTCATATTTGCATATACGATACAAGGCTGTTAGAGAGATAATTAGAATTAA
TTTGACTGTAAACACAAAGATATTAGTACAAAATACGTGACGTAGAAAGTAATAATTTCTTGGGTAGTTT
GCAGTTTTAAAATTATGTTTTAAAATGGACTATCATATGCTTACCGTAACTTGAAAGTATTTCGATTTCT
TGGCTTTATATATCTTGTGGAAAGGACGAAACACCGGGATATCCAGAATCACGTAGGTTTTAGAGCTAGA
AATAGCAAGTTAAAATAAGGCTAGTCCGTTATCAACTTGAAAAAGTGGCACCGAGTCGGTGCTTTTTTAA
GCTTGGCGTAACTAGATCTTGAGACAAATGGCAGTATTCATCCACAATTTTAAAAGAAAAGGGGGGATTG
GGGGGTACAGTGCAGGGGAAAGAATAGTAGACATAATAGCAACAGACATACAAACTAAAGAATTACAAAA
ACAAATTACAAAAATTCAAAATTTTCGGGTTTATTACAGGGACAGCAGAGATCCACTTTGGCGCCGGCTC
GAGGGGG
Features (pLannotate 1.2.2; 29 found; start..end, strand, type, name):
     14..80      +  CDS            small t antigen (fragment): SV40 (simian virus 40) small t antigen
    106..317     +  promoter       EF-1α core promoter: core promoter for human elongation factor EF-1α
    318..1256    +  intron         EF-1α intron A: intron upstream of the start codon of human EF-1α
   1278..1877    +  CDS            PuroR (fragment): puromycin N-acetyltransferase; pac from Streptomyces; confers resistance to puromycin
   1893..2481    +  misc_feature   WPRE: woodchuck hepatitis virus posttranscriptional regulatory element
   2532..2551    +  misc_feature   cPPT/CTS (fragment): central polypurine tract and central termination sequence of HIV-1
   2553..2786    +  LTR            3' LTR (ΔU3): self-inactivating 3' long terminal repeat (LTR) from HIV-1
   2864..2985    +  polyA_signal   SV40 poly(A) signal: SV40 polyadenylation signal
   3025..3160    +  rep_origin     SV40 ori: SV40 origin of replication
   3181..3199    -  promoter       T7 promoter: promoter for bacteriophage T7 RNA polymerase
   3207..3362    +  CDS            lacZα (fragment): LacZα fragment of β-galactosidase; lacZ fragment
   3367..3795    +  rep_origin     f1 ori (sequence partly withheld): f1 bacteriophage origin of replication; arrow indicates direction of (+) strand synthesis
   3848..3952    +  promoter       AmpR promoter: bla
   3953..4813    +  CDS            AmpR: β-lactamase; bla; confers resistance to ampicillin, carbenicillin, and related antibiotics
   4984..5572    +  rep_origin     ori: high-copy-number ColE1/pMB1/pBR322/pUC origin of replication
   5755..5847    +  CDS            lacI (fragment): lac repressor; lacI; The lac repressor binds to the lac operator to inhibit transcription in E. coli. This inhibition can be relieved by adding lactose or isopropyl-β-D-thiogalactopyranoside (IPTG).
   5860..5881    +  protein_bind   CAP binding site: CAP binding activates transcription in the presence of cAMP. E. coli catabolite activator protein
   5896..5926    +  promoter       lac promoter: promoter for the E. coli lac operon
   5934..5950    +  protein_bind   lac operator: The lac repressor binds to the lac operator to inhibit transcription in E. coli. This inhibition can be relieved by adding lactose or isopropyl-β-D-thiogalactopyranoside (IPTG). lac repressor encoded by lacI
   5995..6013    +  promoter       T3 promoter: promoter for bacteriophage T3 RNA polymerase
   6041..6267    +  promoter       RSV promoter: Rous sarcoma virus enhancer/promoter
   6268..6448    +  LTR            5' LTR (truncated): truncated 5' long terminal repeat (LTR) from HIV-1
   6495..6620    +  misc_feature   HIV-1 Ψ: packaging signal of human immunodeficiency virus type 1
   6604..6967    +  CDS            HIV-1 gag (fragment): gag protein from human immunodeficiency virus 1; gag
   7113..7346    +  misc_feature   RRE: The Rev response element (RRE) of HIV-1 allows for Rev-dependent mRNA export from the nucleus to the cytoplasm.
   7723..7749    +  CDS            Rev (fragment): human immunodeficiency virus 1 (HIV-1) Rev protein; rev; enhances nuclear export of unspliced and incompletely spliced viral mRNAs
   7753..7993    +  promoter       U6 promoter: RNA polymerase III promoter for human U6 snRNA
   8023..8098    +  misc_RNA       gRNA scaffold: guide RNA scaffold for the Streptococcus pyogenes CRISPR/Cas9 system
   8154..8271    +  misc_feature   cPPT/CTS: central polypurine tract and central termination sequence of HIV-1
