[The description below was written by a language model from this plasmid's Addgene catalogue record and pLannotate feature annotations shown in this document.]
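Description:
DCAKD gRNA (BRDN0001144969) is a third-generation lentiviral guide RNA plasmid built on the lentiGuide-Puro backbone and designed to direct Streptococcus pyogenes Cas9 to the human DCAKD gene. It is maintained in E. coli as a high-copy plasmid through a ColE1/pUC-type origin with ampicillin selection from the β-lactamase gene. The backbone also carries an f1 origin, an SV40 origin and poly(A) signal, and residual lac, T7 and T3 cloning-vector elements.

The transfer cassette begins with an RSV promoter fused to a truncated HIV-1 5' LTR, which makes genomic RNA production Tat-independent. This is followed by the Ψ packaging signal with a gag fragment, the Rev response element for Rev-dependent nuclear export, and a central polypurine tract that aids nuclear import of the provirus. It ends in a ΔU3 self-inactivating 3' LTR. Two expression units sit within this frame. A human U6 RNA polymerase III promoter drives the 20-nucleotide DCAKD-specific spacer joined to the SpCas9 gRNA scaffold. An EF-1α core promoter with its intron A drives puromycin N-acetyltransferase, with a WPRE downstream to enhance transcript expression, so that transduced mammalian cells can be selected with puromycin.

The plasmid does not encode Cas9, so it is meant to be paired with a separate Cas9 lentivector or used in cells that already express the nuclease. The guide was designed against several DCAKD reference transcripts and belongs to a human kinome gRNA collection produced with optimized sgRNA design rules. It is suited to knockout of DCAKD in human cells. The record does not state the cloning method.
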