Addgene plasmid #75872: DCAKD gRNA (BRDN0001144969)
Purpose: 3rd generation lentiviral gRNA plasmid targeting human DCAKD
Depositing lab: John Doench & David Root. Depositing organization: Broad Institute. Publication: Optimized sgRNA design to maximize activity and minimize off-target effects of CRISPR-Cas9. Doench JG, Fusi N, Sullender M, Hegde M, Vaimberg EW, Donovan KF, Smith I, Tothova Z, Wilen C, Orchard R, Virgin HW, Listgarten J, Root DE. Nat Biotechnol. 2016 Jan 18. doi: 10.1038/nbt.3437. PubMed 26780180.
Backbone
  Vector backbone: lentiGuide-Puro
  Backbone manufacturer: Zhang Lab (Addgene plasmid # 52963)
  Vector type: Mammalian Expression, Lentiviral, CRISPR
  Selectable markers: Puromycin
Growth in bacteria
  Bacterial resistance: Ampicillin, 100 μg/mL
  Growth temperature: 37°C
  Growth strain: DH5alpha
  Copy number: High Copy
Gene/Insert
  Gene/Insert name: DCAKD (alt names: DCAKD; NM_001128631.2)
  gRNA/shRNA sequence: GGATATCCAGAATCACGTAG
  Species: H. sapiens (human)
  Entrez Gene: DCAKD (a.k.a. FLJ22955)
  Promoter: hU6
  Cloning method: Unknown
  Sequencing primers: 5′ U6-F; 3′ pS2-R
Terms and licenses: Academic/Nonprofit Terms; Industry Terms: Not Available to Industry
Depositor comments: The gRNA was designed to target the following Genbank reference sequence(s): NM_001128631.2,NM_001288654.1,NM_001288655.1,NM_024819.5. Note that this plasmid does NOT contain Cas9. It should be used in conjunction with lentiCas9-Blast (Addgene #52962) or otherwise with cell lines already expressing Cas9. Browse the full kinome gRNA library at http://www.addgene.org/pooled-library/broadgpp-human-kinome/ or visit http://www.broadinstitute.org/rnai/public/ for detailed protocols and information.
How to cite: DCAKD gRNA (BRDN0001144969) was a gift from John Doench & David Root (Addgene plasmid # 75872 ; http://n2t.net/addgene:75872 ; RRID:Addgene_75872)
