>Addgene plasmid #75872 | DCAKD gRNA (BRDN0001144969) | depositor partial sequence | sequence record 143332 | Target Sequence
GGATATCCAGAATCACGTAG
