>Addgene plasmid #75872 | DCAKD gRNA (BRDN0001144969) | addgene partial sequence | sequence record 184731 | hU6-F
AGAAAGTAATAATTTCTTGGGTAGTTTGCAGTTTTAAAATTATGTTTTAAAATGGACTATCATATGCTTA
CCGTAACTTGAAAGTATTTCGATTTCTTGGCTTTATATATCTTGTGGAAAGGACGAAACACCGGGATATC
CAGAATCACGTAGGTTTTAGAGCTAGAAATAGCAAGTTAAAATAAGGCTAGTCCGTTATCAACTTGAAAA
AGTGGCACCGAGTCGGTGCTTTTTTAAGCTTGGCGTAACTAGATCTTGAGACAAATGGCAGTATTCATCC
ACAATTTTAAAAGAAAAGGGGGGATTGGGGGGTACAGTGCAGGGGAAAGAATAGTAGACATAATAGCAAC
AGACATACAAACTAAAGAATTACAAAAACAAATTACAAAAATTCAAAATTTTCGGGTTTATTACAGGGAC
AGCAGAGATCCACTTTGGCGCCGGCTCGAGGGGGCCCGGGTGCAAAGATGGATAAAGTTTTAAACAGAGA
GGAATCTTTGCAGCTAATGGACCTTCTAGGTCTTGAAAGGAGTGGGAATTGGCTCCGGTGCCCGTCAGTG
GGCAGAGCGC
